Addgene plasmid #162271: 6XKC
Purpose: Bacterial Expression
Depositing lab: Cheryl Arrowsmith. Depositing organization: University of Toronto.
Backbone
  Vector backbone: pET28GST-LIC
  Backbone manufacturer: SGC (Addgene Plasmid #26101)
  Vector type: Bacterial Expression
Growth in bacteria
  Bacterial resistance: Kanamycin, 50 μg/mL
  Growth temperature: 37°C
  Growth strain: DH5alpha
  Copy number: Low Copy
Gene/Insert
  Gene/Insert name: FEM1C (alt name: FEM1C:JMC130-A08:C242836)
  Species: H. sapiens (human)
  Insert size (bp): 732
  Entrez Gene: FEM1C (a.k.a. EUROIMAGE686608, EUROIMAGE783647, FEM1A)
  Promoter: GST-F:tgaagctatcccacaaattg
  Tag / fusion protein: 6xHis, GST and Thrombin (N terminal on insert)
  Cloning method: Ligation Independent Cloning
  Sequencing primers: 5′ T7; 3′ T7-term
Terms and licenses: Academic/Nonprofit Terms; Industry Terms: Not Available to Industry
Depositor comments: N-terminal tag AA:MSPILGYWKIKGLVQPTRLLLEYLEEKYEEHLYERDEGDKWRNKKFELGLEFPNLPYYIDGDVKLTQSMAIIRYIADKHNMLGGCPKERAEISMLEGAVLDIRYGVSRIAYSKDFETLKVDFLSKLPMLKMFEDRLCHKTYLNGDHVTHPDFMLYDALDVVLYMDPMCLDAFPKLVCFKKRIEAIPQIDKYLKSSKYIAWPLQGWQATFGGGDHPPKSDGSSMGSSHHHHHHSSGLVPRGS. SGC Clone ID:FEM1C:JMC130-A08:C242836. SGC Clone ID:http://www.thesgc.org/structures/6XKC/
How to cite: 6XKC was a gift from Cheryl Arrowsmith (Addgene plasmid # 162271 ; http://n2t.net/addgene:162271 ; RRID:Addgene_162271)
