[The description below was written by a language model from this plasmid's Addgene catalogue record and pLannotate feature annotations shown in this document.]
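Description:
6XKC is a bacterial expression plasmid built on the pET28GST-LIC backbone, a pET-type vector adapted for ligation-independent cloning. It carries a 732 bp fragment of human FEM1C. FEM1C is annotated as a probable substrate-recognition subunit of an E3 ubiquitin ligase complex, and the insert encodes only part of that protein. The plasmid is maintained in E. coli through a pBR322/ColE1-family origin with the accompanying rop gene and bom region, which fits its listing as low copy. Selection is by kanamycin through the aph(3')-Ia gene. An f1 origin is also present, and short tetracycline-resistance fragments appear to be backbone remnants rather than functional markers.

Expression is driven by a T7 promoter with an adjacent lac operator and the T7 gene 10 ribosome binding site. The catalogue "promoter" field actually holds a sequencing primer entry, not a promoter name. A plasmid-borne lacI gene under its own promoter supplies repressor, so transcription requires a host providing T7 RNA polymerase and is induced with IPTG. The reading frame begins with Schistosoma japonicum glutathione S-transferase, followed by a 6xHis tag and a thrombin cleavage site, and then the FEM1C fragment, with a T7 terminator downstream. The small "capTEV" hit in the feature table probably reflects the His tag and linker region. A further His-tag-like fragment lies downstream of the insert, but the record does not indicate whether it is translated.

This arrangement allows glutathione or metal-affinity purification and removal of the tags by thrombin. The construct's name and the depositor's comment linking it to a structure entry suggest it was used to produce recombinant protein for structural studies.
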