Features (pLannotate 1.2.2; 21 found; start..end, strand, type, name):
    495..516     +  protein_bind   CAP binding site: CAP binding activates transcription in the presence of cAMP. E. coli catabolite activator protein
    531..822     +  CDS            TcR (fragment): tetracycline efflux protein; tet; confers resistance to tetracycline
    894..1274    -  CDS            YPB1_ECOLX: Protein predicted: Swiss-Prot protein existence level 4. From Escherichia coli.
   1291..1482    +  CDS            rop: Rop protein, which maintains plasmids at low copy number; rop
   1584..1723    +  misc_feature   bom: basis of mobility region from pBR322
   1909..2497    -  rep_origin     ori: high-copy-number ColE1/pMB1/pBR322/pUC origin of replication
   2619..3434    +  CDS            KanR: aminoglycoside phosphotransferase; aph(3')-Ia; confers resistance to kanamycin in bacteria or G418 (Geneticin®) in eukaryotes
   3443..3500    -  promoter       AmpR promoter (fragment): bla
   3553..3981    -  rep_origin     f1 ori (sequence partly withheld): f1 bacteriophage origin of replication; arrow indicates direction of (+) strand synthesis
   4018..4065    -  terminator     T7 terminator: transcription terminator for bacteriophage T7 RNA polymerase
   4073..4122    -  CDS            SET1 (fragment): solubility-enhancement tag derived from T7 phage gene 10B
   4132..4149    -  CDS            9xHis (fragment): 9xHis affinity tag
   4179..4910    -  CDS            FEM1C (fragment): FEM1C_HUMAN - Also known as KIAA1785. Experimental evidence at protein level: Swiss-Prot protein existence level 1. Probable component of an E3 ubiquitin-protein ligase complex, in which it may act as a substrate recognition subunit. From Homo sapiens (Human).
   4939..4955    -  CDS            capTEV™ (fragment): composite tag for in vivo biotinylation, TEV protease cleavage, and 6xHis tagging
   4983..5636    -  CDS            GST26_SCHJA: Experimental evidence at protein level: Swiss-Prot protein existence level 1. GST isoenzymes appear to play a central role in the parasite detoxification system. Other functions are also suspected including a role in increasing the solubility of haematin in the parasite gut. From Schistosoma japonicum (Blood fluke).
   5644..5666    -  RBS            RBS: efficient ribosome binding site from bacteriophage T7 gene 10 (Olins and Rangwala, 1989)
   5681..5705    -  protein_bind   lac operator: The lac repressor binds to the lac operator to inhibit transcription in E. coli. This inhibition can be relieved by adding lactose or isopropyl-β-D-thiogalactopyranoside (IPTG). lac repressor encoded by lacI
   5706..5724    -  promoter       T7 promoter: promoter for bacteriophage T7 RNA polymerase
   5746..6025    +  CDS            TcR (fragment): tetracycline efflux protein; tet; confers resistance to tetracycline
   6033..6110    +  promoter       lacI promoter: lacI
   6111..482     +  CDS            lacI (across the origin): lac repressor; lacI; The lac repressor binds to the lac operator to inhibit transcription in E. coli. This inhibition can be relieved by adding lactose or isopropyl-β-D-thiogalactopyranoside (IPTG).
>Addgene plasmid #162271 | 6XKC | addgene full sequence | sequence record 319836 | Addgene NGS Result
GGCATAAATATCTCACTCGCAATCAAATTCAGCCGATAGCGGAACGGGAAGGCGACTGGAGTGCCATGTC
CGGTTTTCAACAAACCATGCAAATGCTGAATGAGGGCATCGTTCCCACTGCGATGCTGGTTGCCAACGAT
CAGATGGCGCTGGGCGCAATGCGCGCCATTACCGAGTCCGGGCTGCGCGTTGGTGCGGATATCTCGGTAG
TGGGATACGACGATACCGAAGACAGCTCATGTTATATCCCGCCGTTAACCACCATCAAACAGGATTTTCG
CCTGCTGGGGCAAACCAGCGTGGACCGCTTGCTGCAACTCTCTCAGGGCCAGGCGGTGAAGGGCAATCAG
CTGTTGCCCGTCTCACTGGTGAAAAGAAAAACCACCCTGGCGCCCAATACGCAAACCGCCTCTCCCCGCG
CGTTGGCCGATTCATTAATGCAGCTGGCACGACAGGTTTCCCGACTGGAAAGCGGGCAGTGAGCGCAACG
CAATTAATGTAAGTTAGCTCACTCATTAGGCACCGGGATCTCGACCGATGCCCTTGAGAGCCTTCAACCC
AGTCAGCTCCTTCCGGTGGGCGCGGGGCATGACTATCGTCGCCGCACTTATGACTGTCTTCTTTATCATG
CAACTCGTAGGACAGGTGCCGGCAGCGCTCTGGGTCATTTTCGGCGAGGACCGCTTTCGCTGGAGCGCGA
CGATGATCGGCCTGTCGCTTGCGGTATTCGGAATCTTGCACGCCCTCGCTCAAGCCTTCGTCACTGGTCC
CGCCACCAAACGTTTCGGCGAGAAGCAGGCCATTATCGCCGGCATGGCGGCCCCACGGGTGCGCATGATC
GTGCTCCTGTCGTTGAGGACCCGGCTAGGCTGGCGGGGTTGCCTTACTGGTTAGCAGAATGAATCACCGA
TACGCGAGCGAACGTGAAGCGACTGCTGCTGCAAAACGTCTGCGACCTGAGCAACAACATGAATGGTCTT
CGGTTTCCGTGTTTCGTAAAGTCTGGAAACGCGGAAGTCAGCGCCCTGCACCATTATGTTCCGGATCTGC
ATCGCAGGATGCTGCTGGCTACCCTGTGGAACACCTACATCTGTATTAACGAAGCGCTGGCATTGACCCT
GAGTGATTTTTCTCTGGTCCCGCCGCATCCATACCGCCAGTTGTTTACCCTCACAACGTTCCAGTAACCG
GGCATGTTCATCATCAGTAACCCGTATCGTGAGCATCCTCTCTCGTTTCATCGGTATCATTACCCCCATG
AACAGAAATCCCCCTTACACGGAGGCATCAGTGACCAAACAGGAAAAAACCGCCCTTAACATGGCCCGCT
TTATCAGAAGCCAGACATTAACGCTTCTGGAGAAACTCAACGAGCTGGACGCGGATGAACAGGCAGACAT
CTGTGAATCGCTTCACGACCACGCTGATGAGCTTTACCGCAGCTGCCTCGCGCGTTTCGGTGATGACGGT
GAAAACCTCTGACACATGCAGCTCCCGGAGACGGTCACAGCTTGTCTGTAAGCGGATGCCGGGAGCAGAC
AAGCCCGTCAGGGCGCGTCAGCGGGTGTTGGCGGGTGTCGGGGCGCAGCCATGACCCAGTCACGTAGCGA
TAGCGGAGTGTATACTGGCTTAACTATGCGGCATCAGAGCAGATTGTACTGAGAGTGCACCATTGCGGTG
TGAAATACCGCACAGATGCGTAAGGAGAAAATACCGCATCAGGCGCTCTTCCGCTTCCTCGCTCACTGAC
TCGCTGCGCTCGGTCGTTCGGCTGCGGCGAGCGGTATCAGCTCACTCAAAGGCGGTAATACGGTTATCCA
CAGAATCAGGGGATAACGCAGGAAAGAACATGTGAGCAAAAGGCCAGCAAAAGGCCAGGAACCGTAAAAA
GGCCGCGTTGCTGGCGTTTTTCCATAGGCTCCGCCCCCCTGACGAGCATCACAAAAATCGACGCTCAAGT
CAGAGGTGGCGAAACCCGACAGGACTATAAAGATACCAGGCGTTTCCCCCTGGAAGCTCCCTCGTGCGCT
CTCCTGTTCCGACCCTGCCGCTTACCGGATACCTGTCCGCCTTTCTCCCTTCGGGAAGCGTGGCGCTTTC
TCATAGCTCACGCTGTAGGTATCTCAGTTCGGTGTAGGTCGTTCGCTCCAAGCTGGGCTGTGTGCACGAA
CCCCCCGTTCAGCCCGACCGCTGCGCCTTATCCGGTAACTATCGTCTTGAGTCCAACCCGGTAAGACACG
ACTTATCGCCACTGGCAGCAGCCACTGGTAACAGGATTAGCAGAGCGAGGTATGTAGGCGGTGCTACAGA
GTTCTTGAAGTGGTGGCCTAACTACGGCTACACTAGAAGGACAGTATTTGGTATCTGCGCTCTGCTGAAG
CCAGTTACCTTCGGAAAAAGAGTTGGTAGCTCTTGATCCGGCAAACAAACCACCGCTGGTAGCGGTGGTT
TTTTTGTTTGCAAGCAGCAGATTACGCGCAGAAAAAAAGGATCTCAAGAAGATCCTTTGATCTTTTCTAC
GGGGTCTGACGCTCAGTGGAACGAAAACTCACGTTAAGGGATTTTGGTCATGAACAATAAAACTGTCTGC
TTACATAAACAGTAATACAAGGGGTGTTATGAGCCATATTCAACGGGAAACGTCTTGCTCTAGGCCGCGA
TTAAATTCCAACATGGATGCTGATTTATATGGGTATAAATGGGCTCGCGATAATGTCGGGCAATCAGGTG
CGACAATCTATCGATTGTATGGGAAGCCCGATGCGCCAGAGTTGTTTCTGAAACATGGCAAAGGTAGCGT
TGCCAATGATGTTACAGATGAGATGGTCAGACTAAACTGGCTGACGGAATTTATGCCTCTTCCGACCATC
AAGCATTTTATCCGTACTCCTGATGATGCATGGTTACTCACCACTGCGATCCCCGGGAAAACAGCATTCC
AGGTATTAGAAGAATATCCTGATTCAGGTGAAAATATTGTTGATGCGCTGGCAGTGTTCCTGCGCCGGTT
GCATTCGATTCCTGTTTGTAATTGTCCTTTTAACAGCGATCGCGTATTTCGTCTCGCTCAGGCGCAATCA
CGAATGAATAACGGTTTGGTTGATGCGAGTGATTTTGATGACGAGCGTAATGGCTGGCCTGTTGAACAAG
TCTGGAAAGAAATGCATAAACTTTTGCCATTCTCACCGGATTCAGTCGTCACTCATGGTGATTTCTCACT
TGATAACCTTATTTTTGACGAGGGGAAATTAATAGGTTGTATTGATGTTGGACGAGTCGGAATCGCAGAC
CGATACCAGGATCTTGCCATCCTATGGAACTGCCTCGGTGAGTTTTCTCCTTCATTACAGAAACGGCTTT
TTCAAAAATATGGTATTGATAATCCTGATATGAATAAATTGCAGTTTCATTTGATGCTCGATGAGTTTTT
CTAAGAATTAATTCATGAGCGGATACATATTTGAATGTATTTAGAAAAATAAACAAATAGGGGTTCCGCG
CACATTTCCCCGAAAAGTGCCACCTAAATTGTAAGCGTTAATATTTTGTTAAAATTCGCGTTAAATTTTT
GTTAAATCAGCTCATTTTTTAACCAATAGGCCGAAATCGGCAAAATCCCTTATAAATCAAAAGAATAGAC
CGAGATAGGGTTGAGTGTTGTTCCAGTTTGGAACAAGAGTCCACTATTAAAGAACGTGGACTCCAACGTC
AAAGG
[49 nt withheld, positions 3716-3764]
T
[91 nt withheld, positions 3766-3856]
G
[124 nt withheld, positions 3858-3981]
CCCATTCGCCAATCCGGATATAGTTCCTCCTTTCAGCAAAAAACCCCTCAAGACCCGTTTAGAGGCCCCA
AGGGGTTATGCTAGTTATTGCTCAGCGGTGGCAGCAGCCAACTCAGCTTCCTTTCGGGCTTTGTTAGCAG
CCGGATCTCAGTGGTGGTGGTGGTGGTGCTCGAGTGCGGCCGCAAGCTTCGTCATCAACGTTCTGTCTTG
CTGGTCTGTGCATGGTGTGTCAGAAAATCCACAATATTTGTGTGACCAGTCACACTTGCTGAGAGAAGGG
GAGTCATTCCATAACCATCCTTTTCCATCTTGGCACAATACATAAGAAGCATCTTCATGATGTCCAAACT
TCCAGATTCTGCACAATCATGCAATGCAGTATTACCTTTGACACTTTTTCTATTAACATCTGCCCCCTTT
TCAAGTAAATACTGAGCAATCTCTTTATGTCCTTTGTAACATGAAATCATCAAGCACGTATGCCCATGTC
GGTTTGACACTTCCAAATCAGCTTTGTGTTCTACAAGGTACTTCACTATTTCCAAATGGCCATCGAAACA
CGCAGCTCGAAGAGGAGTTGAATTGGTTAAAGTCGTGTTGTTGACAGATGCTCCATGATTTAACAAGGAC
TGGACCACCTTCAGATGTCCTGCTGCAGAAGCGGCCCATAAAGGGGGAGCCCCCTCAATGGTTTCGCCAT
CAAAATTGACGGAGCCCCCAACTTCTATGGAGGCACTGCATTGCTCTAGGAGGAATTCCACCATGTCAAG
GTGCCCATACCTGGCGGCCATCAAGAGTGGCGTGGCCCCATTTGTTTTTTCAGAGATCAAGGAGGAAACC
TCCTCTTTGGATTTGCTTGCCAACAATTTGGTGAGAAGCCGGAGTTTGCCATCCCGAGCTGCGTTAAATA
CTGCTGTCTTTAGATCCATACTACCACGCGGAACCAGGCCGCTGCTGTGATGATGATGATGATGGCTGCT
GCCCATGGATGAACCATCCGATTTTGGAGGATGGTCGCCACCACCAAACGTGGCTTGCCAGCCCTGCAAA
GGCCATGCTATATACTTGCTGGATTTCAAGTACTTATCAATTTGTGGGATAGCTTCAATACGTTTTTTAA
AACAAACTAATTTTGGGAACGCATCCAGGCACATTGGGTCCATGTATAAAACAACATCAAGAGCGTCATA
CAACATGAAGTCAGGATGGGTTACATGATCACCATTTAAATATGTTTTATGACATAAACGATCTTCGAAC
ATTTTCAGCATTTCAGGTAGCTTGCTAAGAAAATCAACTTTGAGAGTTTCAAAGTCTTTACTATATGCAA
TTCTCGAAACACCGTATCTAATATCCAAAACCGCTCCTTCAAGCATTGAAATCTCTGCACGCTCTTTTGG
ACAACCACCCAACATGTTGTGCTTGTCAGCTATATAACGTATGATGGCCATAGACTGTGTTAATTTAACA
TCACCATCAATATAATAAGGAAGATTGGGAAACTCCAAACCCAATTCAAACTTTTTGTTTCGCCATTTAT
CACCTTCATCGCGCTCATACAAATGCTCTTCATATTTTTCTTCAAGATATTCCAAAAGAAGTCGAGTGGG
TTGCACAAGGCCCTTAATTTTCCAATAACCTAGTATAGGGGACATATGTATATCTCCTTCTTAAAGTTAA
ACAAAATTATTTCTAGAGGGGAATTGTTATCCGCTCACAATTCCCCTATAGTGAGTCGTATTAATTTCGC
GGGATCGAGATCTCGATCCTCTACGCCGGACGCATCGTGGCCGGCATCACCGGCGCCACAGGTGCGGTTG
CTGGCGCCTATATCGCCGACATCACCGATGGGGAAGATCGGGCTCGCCACTTCGGGCTCATGAGCGCTTG
TTTCGGCGTGGGTATGGTGGCAGGCCCCGTGGCCGGGGGACTGTTGGGCGCCATCTCCTTGCATGCACCA
TTCCTTGCGGCGGCGGTGCTCAACGGCCTCAACCTACTACTGGGCTGCTTCCTAATGCAGGAGTCGCATA
AGGGAGAGCGTCGAGATCCCGGACACCATCGAATGGCGCAAAACCTTTCGCGGTATGGCATGATAGCGCC
CGGAAGAGAGTCAATTCAGGGTGGTGAATGTGAAACCAGTAACGTTATACGATGTCGCAGAGTATGCCGG
TGTCTCTTATCAGACCGTTTCCCGCGTGGTGAACCAGGCCAGCCACGTTTCTGCGAAAACGCGGGAAAAA
GTGGAAGCGGCGATGGCGGAGCTGAATTACATTCCCAACCGCGTGGCACAACAACTGGCGGGCAAACAGT
CGTTGCTGATTGGCGTTGCCACCTCCAGTCTGGCCCTGCACGCGCCGTCGCAAATTGTCGCGGCGATTAA
ATCTCGCGCCGATCAACTGGGTGCCAGCGTGGTGGTGTCGATGGTAGAACGAAGCGGCGTCGAAGCCTGT
AAAGCGGCGGTGCACAATCTTCTCGCGCAACGCGTCAGTGGGCTGATCATTAACTATCCGCTGGATGACC
AGGATGCCATTGCTGTGGAAGCTGCCTGCACTAATGTTCCGGCGTTATTTCTTGATGTCTCTGACCAGAC
ACCCATCAACAGTATTATTTTCTCCCATGAAGACGGTACGCGACTGGGCGTGGAGCATCTGGTCGCATTG
GGTCACCAGCAAATCGCGCTGTTAGCGGGCCCATTAAGTTCTGTCTCGGCGCGTCTGCGTCTGGCTGGCT
