>Addgene plasmid #162271 | 6XKC | depositor partial sequence | sequence record 314554 | Insert sequence
ATGGATCTAAAGACAGCAGTATTTAACGCAGCTCGGGATGGCAAACTCCGGCTTCTCACCAAATTGTTGG
CAAGCAAATCCAAAGAGGAGGTTTCCTCCTTGATCTCTGAAAAAACAAATGGGGCCACGCCACTCTTGAT
GGCCGCCAGGTATGGGCACCTTGACATGGTGGAATTCCTCCTAGAGCAATGCAGTGCCTCCATAGAAGTT
GGGGGCTCCGTCAATTTTGATGGCGAAACCATTGAGGGGGCTCCCCCTTTATGGGCCGCTTCTGCAGCAG
GACATCTGAAGGTGGTCCAGTCCTTGTTAAATCATGGAGCATCTGTCAACAACACGACTTTAACCAATTC
AACTCCTCTTCGAGCTGCGTGTTTCGATGGCCATTTGGAAATAGTGAAGTACCTTGTAGAACACAAAGCT
GATTTGGAAGTGTCAAACCGACATGGGCATACGTGCTTGATGATTTCATGTTACAAAGGACATAAAGAGA
TTGCTCAGTATTTACTTGAAAAGGGGGCAGATGTTAATAGAAAAAGTGTCAAAGGTAATACTGCATTGCA
TGATTGTGCAGAATCTGGAAGTTTGGACATCATGAAGATGCTTCTTATGTATTGTGCCAAGATGGAAAAG
GATGGTTATGGAATGACTCCCCTTCTCTCAGCAAGTGTGACTGGTCACACAAATATTGTGGATTTTCTGA
CACACCATGCACAGACCAGCAAGACAGAACGT
